>Addgene plasmid #32877 | ANKRA | depositor partial sequence | sequence record 38683 | insert
TCTACCACACCTCTGTTAGCAAATTCTTTGTCTGTTCACCAGTTGGCTGCTCAGGGAGAGATGCTCTATC
TGGCTACTCGTATCGAACAAGAAAATGTTATCAATCACACGGATGAAGAAGGATTTACTCCTCTGATGTG
GGCTGCAGCACACGGGCAAATAGCTGTGGTAGAGTTCCTACTTCAGAATGGTGCTGATCCCCAACTTTTA
GGAAAAGGTCGAGAAAGTGCACTGTCGTTGGCCTGTAGTAAAGGCTACACAGATATTGTCAAAATGCTGC
TTGATTGTGGAGTTGATGTAAATGAATATGATTGGAATGGAGGAACACCTCTGCTTTATGCTGTACATGG
AAATCATGTGAAATGTGTAAAGATGCTCTTAGAAAGTGGGGCTGATCCAACAATTGAAACTGACTCTGGA
TATAATTCTATGGATCTAGCTGTAGCCCTAGGCTATAGAAGTGTTCAACAGGTTATTGAGTCACATTTGT
TGAAGCTGCTTCAAAATATCAAGGAG
