>Addgene plasmid #32877 | ANKRA | addgene partial sequence | sequence record 42496 | T7 5'-TAATACGACTCACTATAGGG-3'
TCTGAATATTTTGTTTAACTTTAAGAAGGAGATATACCATGCATCATCATCATCATCACAGCAGCGGCAG
AGAAAACTTGTATTTCCAGGGCTCTACCACACCTCTGTTAGCAAATTCTTTGTCTGTTCACCAGTTGGCT
GCTCAGGGAGAGATGCTCTATCTGGCTACTCGTATCGAACAAGAAAATGTTATCAATCACACGGATGAAG
AAGGATTTACTCCTCTGATGTGGGCTGCAGCACACGGGCAAATAGCTGTGGTAGAGTTCCTACTTCAGAA
TGGTGCTGATCCCCAACTTTTAGGAAAAGGTCGAGAAAGTGCACTGTCGTTGGCCTGTAGTAAAGGCTAC
ACAGATATTGTCAAAATGCTGCTTGATTGTGGAGTTGATGTAAATGAATATGATTGGAATGGAGGAACAC
CTCTGCTTTATGCTGTACATGGAAATCATGTGAAATGTGTAAAGATGCTCTTAGAAAGTGGGGCTGATCC
AACAATTGAAACTGACTCTGGATATAATTCTATGGATCTAGCTGTAGCCCTAGGCTATAGAAGTGTTCAA
CAGGTTATTGAGTCACATTTGTTGAAGCTGCTTCAAAATATCAAGGAGTGATGACGAAGCTTGCGGCCGC
ACTCGAGCACCACCACCACCACCACTGAGATCCGGCTGCTAACAAAGCCCGAAAGGAAGCTGAGTTGGCT
GCTGCCACCGCTGAGCAATAACTAGCATAACCCCTTGGGGCCTCTAAACGGGTCTTGAGGGGTTTTTTGC
TGAAAGGAGGAACTATATCCGGATTGGCGAATGGGACGCGCCCTGTAGCGGCGCATTAAGCGCGGCGG
