[The description below was written by a language model from this plasmid's Addgene catalogue record.]
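Description:
ANKRA is a bacterial expression plasmid built on the pET28-MHL backbone from the Structural Genomics Consortium, made to produce a fragment of human ANKRA2 (ankyrin repeat, family A, RFXANK-like 2) for structure determination. The insert is 516 bp and was introduced by ligation-independent cloning. The record cautions that it may not represent the full open reading frame, which fits the common structural-genomics practice of expressing a defined domain rather than the whole protein; the exact residue boundaries are not stated. The plasmid confers kanamycin resistance, is listed as low copy, and is propagated in a standard E. coli cloning strain.

The backbone supplies an N-terminal His tag followed by a TEV protease cleavage site. This allows the recombinant protein to be captured by immobilised metal affinity chromatography and the tag then removed to leave near-native protein for crystallisation. The record does not explicitly name the promoter, but the listed T7 and T7-terminator sequencing primers flanking the insert are consistent with the T7 promoter/terminator expression cassette typical of pET-series vectors, in which transcription depends on T7 RNA polymerase supplied by a suitable expression host. No feature table accompanies the entry, so the origin of replication and other regulatory elements are not documented here.

The depositor links the construct to a deposited Protein Data Bank structure of the protein. Its main use is therefore reproducing protein preparations for crystallography, biophysical characterisation or binding studies of the ANKRA2 ankyrin repeat region. The record notes that distribution is limited to academic and nonprofit users.
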