Addgene plasmid #32877: ANKRA
Purpose: Bacterial expression for structure determination; may not be full ORF
Depositing lab: Cheryl Arrowsmith. Depositing organization: University of Toronto.
Backbone
  Vector backbone: pET28-MHL
  Backbone manufacturer: Structural Genomics Consortium (Addgene plasmid 26096)
  Backbone size w/o insert (bp): 7325
  Vector type: Bacterial Expression
Growth in bacteria
  Bacterial resistance: Kanamycin, 50 μg/mL
  Growth temperature: 37°C
  Growth strain: DH5alpha
  Copy number: Low Copy
Gene/Insert
  Gene/Insert name: ANKRA (alt names: PDB: 3SO8; ankyrin repeat, family A (RFXANK-like), 2)
  Species: H. sapiens (human)
  Insert size (bp): 516
  Entrez Gene: ANKRA2 (a.k.a. ANKRA)
  Tag / fusion protein: His tag (with TEV cleavage) (N terminal on backbone)
  Cloning method: Ligation Independent Cloning
  Sequencing primers: 5′ T7; 3′ T7-term
Terms and licenses: Academic/Nonprofit Terms; Industry Terms: Not Available to Industry
Depositor comments: PDB: 3SO8. http://www.thesgc.org/structures/3SO8/
How to cite: ANKRA was a gift from Cheryl Arrowsmith (Addgene plasmid # 32877 ; http://n2t.net/addgene:32877 ; RRID:Addgene_32877)
